>Addgene plasmid #215850 | pSuperCRISPR-sgRNA-RL69-TTAT | addgene full sequence | sequence record 431350 | Addgene NGS Result
TGTAGGTTTGGCAAGCTAGCTTAAGTAACGCCATTTTGCAAGGCATGGAAAATACATAACTGAGAATAGA
GAAGTTCAGATCAAGGTTAGGAACAGAGAGACAGCAGAATATGGGCCAAACAGGATATCTGTGGTAAGCA
GTTCCTGCCCCGGCTCAGGGCCAAGAACAGATGGTCCCCAGATGCGGTCCCGCCCTCAGCAGTTTCTAGA
GAACCATCAGATGTTTCCAGGGTGCCCCAAGGACCTGAAATGACCCTGTGCCTTATTTGAACTAACCAAT
CAGTTCGCTTCTCGCTTCTGTTCGCGCGCTTCTGCTCCCCGAGCTCAATAAAAGAGCCCACAACCCCTCA
CTCGGCGCGCCAGTCCTCCGATAGACTGCGTCGCCCGGGTACCCGTATTCCCAATAAAGCCTCTTGCTGT
TTGCATCCGAATCGTGGACTCGCTGATCCTTGGGAGGGTCTCCTCAGATTGATTGACTGCCCACCTCGGG
GGTCTTTCATTTGGAGGTTCCACCGAGATTTGGAGACCCCTGCCCAGGGACCACCGACCCCCCCGCCGGG
AGGTAAGCTGGCCAGCGGTCGTTTCGTGTCTGTCTCTGTCTTTGTGCGTGTTTGTGCCGGCATCTAATGT
TTGCGCCTGCGTCTGTACTAGTTAGCTAACTAGCTCTGTATCTGGCGGACCCGTGGTGGAACTGACGAGT
TCTGAACACCCGGCCGCAACCCTGGGAGACGTCCCAGGGACTTTGGGGGCCGTTTTTGTGGCCCGACCTG
AGGAAGGGAGTCGATGTGGAATCCGACCCCGTCAGGATATGTGGTTCTGGTAGGAGACGAGAACCTAAAA
CAGTTCCCGCCTCCGTCTGAATTTTTGCTTTCGGTTTGGAACCGAAGCCGCGCGTCTTGTCTGCTGCAGC
GCTGCAGCATCGTTCTGTGTTGTCTCTGTCTGACTGTGTTTCTGTATTTGTCTGAAAATTAGGGCCAGAC
TGTTACCACTCCCTTAAGTTTGACCTTAGGTCACTGGAAAGATGTCGAGCGGATCGCTCACAACCAGTCG
GTAGATGTCAAGAAGAGACGTTGGGTTACCTTCTGCTCTGCAGAATGGCCAACCTTTAACGTCGGATGGC
CGCGAGACGGCACCTTTAACCGAGACCTCATCACCCAGGTTAAGATCAAGGTCTTTTCACCTGGCCCGCA
TGGACACCCAGACCAGGTCCCCTACATCGTGACCTGGGAAGCCTTGGCTTTTGACCCCCCTCCCTGGGTC
AAGCCCTTTGTACACCCTAAGCCTCCGCCTCCTCTTCCTCCATCCGCCCCGTCTCTCCCCCTTGAACCTC
CTCGTTCGACCCCGCCTCGATCCTCCCTTTATCCAGCCCTCACTCCTTCTCTAGGCGCCGGAATTAGATC
GATCTCTCGAGGTCGACGGTATCGATAAGCTTAAAAAAGCACCGACTCGGTGCCACTTTTTCAAGTTGAT
AACGGACTAGCCTTATTATAACTTGCTATTTCTAGCTCTATAACGCACGTTCATTTGCTTGCAGCGGGAT
CTGTGGTCTCATACAGAACTTATAAGATTCCCAAATCCAAAGACATTTCACGTTTATGGTGATTTCCCAG
AACACATAGCGACATGCAAATATTGCAGGGCGCCACTCCCCTGTCCCTCACAGCCATCTTCCTGCCAGGG
CGCACGCGCGCTGGGTGTTCCCGCCTAGTGACACTGGGCCCGCGATTCCTTGGAGCGGGTTGATGACGTC
AGCGTTCGAATTCTACCGGGTAGGGGAGGCGCTTTTCCCAAGGCAGTCTGGAGCATGCGCTTTAGCAGCC
CCGCTGGGCACTTGGCGCTACACAAGTGGCCTCTGGCCTCGCACACATTCCACATCCACCGGTAGGCGCC
AACCGGCTCCGTTCTTTGGTGGCCCCTTCGCGCCACCTTCTACTCCTCCCCTAGTCAGGAAGTTCCCCCC
CGCCCCGCAGCTCGCGTCGTGCAGGACGTGACAAATGGAAGTAGCACGTCTCACTAGTCTCGTGCAGATG
GACAGCACCGCTGAGCAATGGAAGCGGGTAGGCCTTTGGGGCAGCGGCCAATAGCAGCTTTGCTCCTTCG
CTTTCTGGGCTCAGAGGCTGGGAAGGGGTGGGTCCGGGGGCGGGCTCAGGGGCGGGCTCAGGGGCGGGGC
GGGCGCCCGAAGGTCCTCCGGAGGCCCGGCATTCTGCACGCTTCAAAAGCGCACGTCTGCCGCGCTGTTC
TCCTCTTCCTCATCTCCGGGCCTTTCGACCTGCAGCCCAAGCTAGCTTACCATGACCGAGTACAAGCCCA
CGGTGCGCCTCGCCACCCGCGACGACGTCCCCAGGGCCGTACGCACCCTCGCCGCCGCGTTCGCCGACTA
CCCCGCCACGCGCCACACCGTCGATCCGGACCGCCACATCGAGCGGGTCACCGAGCTGCAAGAACTCTTC
CTCACGCGCGTCGGGCTCGACATCGGCAAGGTGTGGGTCGCGGACGACGGCGCCGCGGTGGCGGTCTGGA
CCACGCCGGAGAGCGTCGAAGCGGGGGCGGTGTTCGCCGAGATCGGCCCGCGCATGGCCGAGTTGAGCGG
TTCCCGGCTGGCCGCGCAGCAACAGATGGAAGGCCTCCTGGCGCCGCACCGGCCCAAGGAGCCCGCGTGG
TTCCTGGCCACCGTCGGCGTCTCGCCCGACCACCAGGGCAAGGGTCTGGGCAGCGCCGTCGTGCTCCCCG
GAGTGGAGGCGGCCGAGCGCGCCGGGGTGCCCGCCTTCCTGGAGACCTCCGCGCCCCGCAACCTCCCCTT
CTACGAGCGGCTCGGCTTCACCGTCACCGCCGACGTCGAGGTGCCCGAAGGACCGCGCACCTGGTGCATG
ACCCGCAAGCCCGGTGCCTGACGCCCGCCCCACGACCCGCAGCGCCCGACCGAAAGGAGCGCACGACCCC
ATGCATCGATAAAATAAAAGATTTTATTTAGTCTCCAGAAAAAGGGGGGAATGAAAGACCCCACCTGTAG
GTTTGGCAAGCTAGAGAACCATCAGATGTTTCCAGGGTGCCCCAAGGACCTGAAATGACCCTGTGCCTTA
TTTGAACTAACCAATCAGTTCGCTTCTCGCTTCTGTTCGCGCGCTTCTGCTCCCCGAGCTCAATAAAAGA
GCCCACAACCCCTCACTCGGCGCGCCAGTCCTCCGATAGACTGCGTCGCCCGGGTACCCGTGTATCCAAT
AAACCCTCTTGCAGTTGCATCCGACTTGTGGTCTCGCTGTTCCTTGGGAGGGTCTCCTCTGAGTGATTGA
CTACCCGTCAGCGGGGGTCTTTCATGGGTAACAGTTTCTTGAAGTTGGAGAACAACATTCTGAGGGTAGG
AGTCGAATATTAAGTAATCCTGACTCAATTAGCCACTGTTTTGAATCCACATACTCCAATACTCCTGAAA
TAGTTCATTATGGACAGCGCAGAAAGAGCTGGGGAGAATTGTGAAATTGTTATCCGCTCACAATTCCACA
CAACATACGAGCCGGAAGCATAAAGTGTAAAGCCTGGGGTGCCTAATGAGTGAGCTAACTCACATTAATT
GCGTTGCGCTCACTGCCCGCTTTCCAGTCGGGAAACCTGTCGTGCCAGCTGCATTAATGAATCGGCCAAC
GCGCGGGGAGAGGCGGTTTGCGTATTGGGCGCTCTTCCGCTTCCTCGCTCACTGACTCGCTGCGCTCGGT
CGTTCGGCTGCGGCGAGCGGTATCAGCTCACTCAAAGGCGGTAATACGGTTATCCACAGAATCAGGGGAT
AACGCAGGAAAGAACATGTGAGCAAAAGGCCAGCAAAAGGCCAGGAACCGTAAAAAGGCCGCGTTGCTGG
CGTTTTTCCATAGGCTCCGCCCCCCTGACGAGCATCACAAAAATCGACGCTCAAGTCAGAGGTGGCGAAA
CCCGACAGGACTATAAAGATACCAGGCGTTTCCCCCTGGAAGCTCCCTCGTGCGCTCTCCTGTTCCGACC
CTGCCGCTTACCGGATACCTGTCCGCCTTTCTCCCTTCGGGAAGCGTGGCGCTTTCTCATAGCTCACGCT
GTAGGTATCTCAGTTCGGTGTAGGTCGTTCGCTCCAAGCTGGGCTGTGTGCACGAACCCCCCGTTCAGCC
CGACCGCTGCGCCTTATCCGGTAACTATCGTCTTGAGTCCAACCCGGTAAGACACGACTTATCGCCACTG
GCAGCAGCCACTGGTAACAGGATTAGCAGAGCGAGGTATGTAGGCGGTGCTACAGAGTTCTTGAAGTGGT
GGCCTAACTACGGCTACACTAGAAGAACAGTATTTGGTATCTGCGCTCTGCTGAAGCCAGTTACCTTCGG
AAAAAGAGTTGGTAGCTCTTGATCCGGCAAACAAACCACCGCTGGTAGCGGTGGTTTTTTTGTTTGCAAG
CAGCAGATTACGCGCAGAAAAAAAGGATCTCAAGAAGATCCTTTGATCTTTTCTACGGGGTCTGACGCTC
AGTGGAACGAAAACTCACGTTAAGGGATTTTGGTCATGAGATTATCAAAAAGGATCTTCACCTAGATCCT
TTTAAATTAAAAATGAAGTTTTAAATCAATCTAAAGTATATATGAGTAAACTTGGTCTGACAGTTACCAA
TGCTTAATCAGTGAGGCACCTATCTCAGCGATCTGTCTATTTCGTTCATCCATAGTTGCCTGACTCCCCG
TCGTGTAGATAACTACGATACGGGAGGGCTTACCATCTGGCCCCAGTGCTGCAATGATACCGCGAGACCC
ACGCTCACCGGCTCCAGATTTATCAGCAATAAACCAGCCAGCCGGAAGGGCCGAGCGCAGAAGTGGTCCT
GCAACTTTATCCGCCTCCATCCAGTCTATTAATTGTTGCCGGGAAGCTAGAGTAAGTAGTTCGCCAGTTA
ATAGTTTGCGCAACGTTGTTGCCATTGCTACAGGCATCGTGGTGTCACGCTCGTCGTTTGGTATGGCTTC
ATTCAGCTCCGGTTCCCAACGATCAAGGCGAGTTACATGATCCCCCATGTTGTGCAAAAAAGCGGTTAGC
TCCTTCGGTCCTCCGATCGTTGTCAGAAGTAAGTTGGCCGCAGTGTTATCACTCATGGTTATGGCAGCAC
TGCATAATTCTCTTACTGTCATGCCATCCGTAAGATGCTTTTCTGTGACTGGTGAGTACTCAACCAAGTC
ATTCTGAGAATAGTGTATGCGGCGACCGAGTTGCTCTTGCCCGGCGTCAATACGGGATAATACCGCGCCA
CATAGCAGAACTTTAAAAGTGCTCATCATTGGAAAACGTTCTTCGGGGCGAAAACTCTCAAGGATCTTAC
CGCTGTTGAGATCCAGTTCGATGTAACCCACTCGTGCACCCAACTGATCTTCAGCATCTTTTACTTTCAC
CAGCGTTTCTGGGTGAGCAAAAACAGGAAGGCAAAATGCCGCAAAAAAGGGAATAAGGGCGACACGGAAA
TGTTGAATACTCATACTCTTCCTTTTTCAATATTATTGAAGCATTTATCAGGGTTATTGTCTCATGAGCG
GATACATATTTGAATGTATTTAGAAAAATAAACAAATAGGGGTTCCGCGCACATTTCCCCGAAAAGTGCC
ACCTGACGTCTAAGAAACCATTATTATCATGACATTAACCTATAAAAATAGGCGTATCACGAGGCCCTTT
CGTCTCGCGCGTTTCGGTGATGACGGTGAAAACCTCTGACACATGCAGCTCCCGGAGACGGTCACAGCTT
GTCTGTAAGCGGATGCCGGGAGCAGACAAGCCCGTCAGGGCGCGTCAGCGGGTGTTGGCGGGTGTCGGGG
CTGGCTTAACTATGCGGCATCAGAGCAGATTGTACTGAGAGTGCACCATATGCGGTGTGAAATACCGCAC
AGATGCGTAAGGAGAAAATACCGCATCAGGCGCCATTCGCCATTCAGGCTGCGCAACTGTTGGGAAGGGC
GATCGGTGCGGGCCTCTTCGCTATTACGCCAGCTGGCGAAAGGGGGATGTGCTGCAAGGCGATTAAGTTG
GGTAACGCCAGGGTTTTCCCAGTCACGACGTTGTAAAACGACGGCGCAAGGAATGGTGCATGCAAGGAGA
TGGCGCCCAACAGTCCCCCGGCCACGGGGCCTGCCACCATACCCACGCCGAAACAAGCGCTCATGAGCCC
GAAGTGGCGAGCCCGATCTTCCCCATCGGTGATGTCGGCGATATAGGCGCCAGCAACCGCACCTGTGGCG
CCGGTGATGCCGGCCACGATGCGTCCGGCGTAGAGGCGATTAGTCCAATTTGTTAAAGACAGGATATCAG
TGGTCCAGGCTCTAGTTTTGACTCAACAATATCACCAGCTGAAGCCTATAGAGTACGAGCCATAGATAAA
ATAAAAGATTTTATTTAGTCTCCAGAAAAAGGGGGGAATGAAAGACCCCACC
Features (pLannotate 1.2.2; 22 found; start..end, strand, type, name):
    565..906     +  misc_feature   MESV Ψ: packaging signal of murine embryonic stem cell virus
    973..1389    +  CDS            gag (truncated): truncated Moloney murine leukemia virus (MMLV) gag gene lacking the start codon
   1406..1432    -  misc_feature   MCS (fragment): pBluescript multiple cloning site
   1439..1510    -  misc_RNA       gRNA scaffold (fragment): guide RNA scaffold for the Streptococcus pyogenes CRISPR/Cas9 system
   1543..1757    -  promoter       H1 promoter: human H1 RNA promoter
   1768..2267    +  promoter       PGK promoter: mouse phosphoglycerate kinase 1 promoter
   2292..2891    +  CDS            PuroR: puromycin N-acetyltransferase; pac from Streptomyces alboniger; confers resistance to puromycin
   2990..3024    +  LTR            3' LTR (ΔU3) (fragment): self-inactivating 3' long terminal repeat (LTR) from Moloney murine leukemia virus
   3021..3315    +  LTR            3' LTR (ΔU3) (fragment): self-inactivating 3' long terminal repeat (LTR) from Moloney murine leukemia virus
   3477..3493    -  protein_bind   lac operator: The lac repressor binds to the lac operator to inhibit transcription in E. coli. This inhibition can be relieved by adding lactose or isopropyl-β-D-thiogalactopyranoside (IPTG). lac repressor encoded by lacI
   3501..3531    -  promoter       lac promoter: promoter for the E. coli lac operon
   3546..3567    -  protein_bind   CAP binding site: CAP binding activates transcription in the presence of cAMP. E. coli catabolite activator protein
   3580..3672    -  CDS            lacI (fragment): lac repressor; lacI; The lac repressor binds to the lac operator to inhibit transcription in E. coli. This inhibition can be relieved by adding lactose or isopropyl-β-D-thiogalactopyranoside (IPTG).
   3855..4443    -  rep_origin     ori: high-copy-number ColE1/pMB1/pBR322/pUC origin of replication
   4614..5474    -  CDS            AmpR: β-lactamase; bla; confers resistance to ampicillin, carbenicillin, and related antibiotics
   5475..5579    -  promoter       AmpR promoter: bla
   5674..5709    +  CDS            rop (fragment): Rop protein, which maintains plasmids at low copy number; rop
   5811..5910    +  misc_feature   bom (fragment): basis of mobility region from pBR322
   5916..6065    -  CDS            lacZα (fragment): LacZα fragment of β-galactosidase; lacZ fragment
   6065..6266    -  CDS            TcR (fragment): tetracycline efflux protein; tet; confers resistance to tetracycline
   6267..6365    +  CDS            env (fragment): murine leukemia virus gPr80 envelope polyprotein precursor; env; proteolytically cleaved into gp70SU and p15TM subunits
   6407..501     +  LTR            5' LTR (across the origin): 5' long terminal repeat from murine embryonic stem cell virus
