[The description below was written by a language model from this plasmid's Addgene catalogue record and pLannotate feature annotations shown in this document.]
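Description:
pSuperCRISPR-sgRNA-RL69-TTAT is a 6.4 kb retroviral and mammalian expression plasmid built on the pSuper.retro.puro backbone, adapted to express a CRISPR single guide RNA rather than the short hairpin RNA for which that backbone is normally used. It is propagated in E. coli through a high-copy ColE1/pUC-type origin with ampicillin selection (AmpR with its own bla promoter). Short fragments annotated as lacI, lacZα, rop, bom, TcR and env appear to be non-functional backbone remnants.

The viral portion consists of a murine embryonic stem cell virus 5' LTR, the MESV Ψ packaging signal, a truncated MMLV gag lacking its start codon, and a U3-deleted, self-inactivating 3' LTR. Together these allow the intervening sequence to be packaged into retroviral particles when packaging functions are supplied in trans, and to integrate into target cells. Between the LTRs, the human H1 RNA polymerase III promoter sits in reverse orientation relative to the viral genome and drives the sgRNA, which comprises a Renilla luciferase-targeting guide (RL69) fused to the Streptococcus pyogenes Cas9 scaffold. The scaffold is annotated only as a fragment, which may reflect the "TTAT stretch" modification named in the insert, although the record gives neither the guide sequence nor the exact nature of that change. A downstream mouse PGK promoter drives puromycin N-acetyltransferase for selection of transfected or transduced mammalian cells.

No Cas9 gene is present, so the nuclease must be provided separately. According to the record, the plasmid supplies a Renilla luciferase-targeting sgRNA carrying a stretch-sequence variant, and the associated publication concerns enhancing sgRNA transcription for more efficient CRISPR/Cas genome engineering.
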