Addgene plasmid #215850: pSuperCRISPR-sgRNA-RL69-TTAT
Purpose: This plasmid encodes sgRNA that target Renilla luciferase with stretch sequence
Depositing lab: Kumiko Ui-Tei. Depositing organization: The University of Tokyo. Publication: Enhancement of single guide RNA transcription for efficient CRISPR/Cas-based genomic engineering. Ui-Tei K, Maruyama S, Nakano Y. Genome. 2017 Jun;60(6):537-545. doi: 10.1139/gen-2016-0127. Epub 2017 Jan 26. PubMed 28177825.
Backbone
  Vector backbone: pSuper.retro.puro
  Vector type: Mammalian Expression, Retroviral
  Selectable markers: Puromycin
Growth in bacteria
  Bacterial resistance: Ampicillin, 100 μg/mL
  Growth temperature: 37°C
  Growth strain: NEB Stable
  Copy number: High Copy
Gene/Insert
  Gene/Insert name: sgRNA-RL69 with TTAT stretch
  gRNA/shRNA sequence: Unspecified
  Species: Other
  Cloning method: Restriction Enzyme; 5′ cloning site Unknown (unknown if destroyed)
Terms and licenses: Academic/Nonprofit Terms; Industry Terms: Not Available to Industry
How to cite: pSuperCRISPR-sgRNA-RL69-TTAT was a gift from Kumiko Ui-Tei (Addgene plasmid # 215850 ; http://n2t.net/addgene:215850 ; RRID:Addgene_215850)
